>Addgene plasmid #80068 | pMTB2-RanGAP-Cerulean-Avi | depositor full sequence | sequence record 152622 | pMTB2-RanGAP-Cerulean-Avi sequence 7692 bps
GGTTTATTGCTGATAAATCTGGAGCCGGTGAGCGTGGGTCTCGCGGTATCATTGCAGCACTGGGGCCAGA
TGGTAAGCCCTCCCGTATCGTAGTTATCTACACGACGGGGAGTCAGGCAACTATGGATGAACGAAATAGA
CAGATCGCTGAGATAGGTGCCTCACTGATTAAGCATTGGTAACTGTCAGACCAAGTTTACTCATATATAC
TTTAGATTGATTTAAAACTTCATTTTTAATTTAAAAGGATCTAGGTGAAGATCCTTTTTGATAATCTCAT
GACCAAAATCCCTTAACGTGAGTTTTCGTTCCACTGAGCGTCAGACCCCGTAGAAAAGATCAAAGGATCT
TCTTGAGATCCTTTTTTTCTGCGCGTAATCTGCTGCTTGCAAACAAAAAAACCACCGCTACCAGCGGTGG
TTTGTTTGCCGGATCAAGAGCTACCAACTCTTTTTCCGAAGGTAACTGGCTTCAGCAGAGCGCAGATACC
AAATACTGTCCTTCTAGTGTAGCCGTAGTTAGGCCACCACTTCAAGAACTCTGTAGCACCGCCTACATAC
CTCGCTCTGCTAATCCTGTTACCAGTGGCTGCTGCCAGTGGCGATAAGTCGTGTCTTACCGGGTTGGACT
CAAGACGATAGTTACCGGATAAGGCGCAGCGGTCGGGCTGAACGGGGGGTTCGTGCACACAGCCCAGCTT
GGAGCGAACGACCTACACCGAACTGAGATACCTACAGCGTGAGCTATGAGAAAGCGCCACGCTTCCCGAA
GGGAGAAAGGCGGACAGGTATCCGGTAAGCGGCAGGGTCGGAACAGGAGAGCGCACGAGGGAGCTTCCAG
GGGGAAACGCCTGGTATCTTTATAGTCCTGTCGGGTTTCGCCACCTCTGACTTGAGCGTCGATTTTTGTG
ATGCTCGTCAGGGGGGCGGAGCCTATGGAAAAACGCCAGCAACGCGGCCTTTTTACGGTTCCTGGCCTTT
TGCTGGCCTTTTGCTCACATGTTCTTTCCTGCGTTATCCCCTGATTCTGTGGATAACCGTATTACCGCCT
TTGAGTGAGCTGATACCGCTCGCCGCAGCCGAACGACCGAGCGCAGCGAGTCAGTGAGCGAGGAAGCGGA
AGAGCGCCCAATACGCAAACCGCCTCTCCCCGCGCGTTGGCCGATTCATTAATGCAGCTGGCACGACAGG
TTTCCCGACTGGAAAGCGGGCAGTGAGCGCAACGCAATTAATGTGAGTTAGCTCACTCATTAGGCACCCC
AGGCTTTACACTTTATGCTTCCGGCTCGTATGTTGTGTGGAATTGTGAGCGGATAACAATTTCACACAGG
AAACAGCTATGACCATGATTACGCCAAGCGCGCAATTAACCCTCACTAAAGGGAACAAAAGCTGGAGCTC
CACCGCGGTGGCGGCCGCTCTAGAACTAGTGGATCTGCTGGGCTTGCTGAAGGTAGGGGGTCAAGAACCA
GAGGTGTAAAGTACTTGAGTAATTTTACTTGATTACTGTACTTAAGTATTATTTTTGGGGATTTTTACTT
TACTTGAGTACAATTAAAAATCAATACTTTTACTTTTACTTAATTACATTTTTTTAGAAAAAAAAGTACT
TTTTACTCCTTACAATTTTATTTACAGTCAAAAAGTACTTATTTTTTGGAGATCACTTGGGCCCGGCTCG
AGGGCCTAGTCATTACCTATACTCAACGTTTACTCTGAGAAACTTCCATATTTTAGAGGTAAAATGCTCA
GAATTGTAAAAAGTCTTGTCAAAATACTTGGAATTTGCCAAAAACAAAATAAAAGTCACATCACCTCATT
GTCCTTGGTATCAGCAAGCACTTTTAACACAATCAGCTGTTTTTGTTTATAACTCCCACTGAAGGCCATG
TGCATTACTCCCAAGTTACACAGTAAAAAGTCACATGTAGTTTATCATGATCACTGCTGCTCAAGCACAG
CTTTATCTGTTATTCAGTGTGGCAATATCTGAAATGTGTGCAAAATATTATTTATTGTAGCTGATCACCA
ACACTTTCAGTGTTTTTTTTTTCTACTTTTAATGAGAATTATGTTCTTAGGATTTATCCTTATAAACCTC
TTTAAAAAGAAATGTTATGTCTGCATAGACACGACATGAAATTATGAACAGAAAATTTAACTATTTAAGA
TCAAGACTTGACATATAACATTTCTAATGAACATTAAACCTGAGGTAGGCCCACTTGCAAAAATGTAACT
GCTATCACTCACTTTATACATCATTGTGTAACTTGTACACACAAAAATAGTGAAGCAATGTGGCATGGAA
TGCAGGTCCCATTCATTCAAAGTTATTAAAGCACTTTCTTAAAGTGCATTACTACTGAGCTAAGACCAGC
TAGTTGCTCATACAACATACTACAAGTAGTGTCATCCTAATTTGGATAAAAAAAATGTCCATTTTATACA
TGGAAAAGTACTCATTAGATCCCCCATTGTTTGTATTACGGTATTTCGTGAACACAAGAGGTAAATGACC
TACAGAGCTGCTGTTGTGTTAGATTGAAAACACAACACAGGATCATGGAGGCATCCATCATTATGACGCA
TTCTGCCACTTGTAACTCTGCACAGACTTTTTGAAAAGTTTAATTGAGTCTTGGCGTTGTCGCAGAAAAA
TACGAAAAATTCTGTGTTAAAATTTGCAAATAAAAATTCCAGTTTTATAGGAAATCGCCATGGCCTTGTT
CTTTAACCAGTTAAGCTTCCCCTTCTTTCACTCTCAAGTTGCAAGAAGCAAGTGTAGCAATGTGCACGCG
ACAGCCGGGTGTGTGACGCTGGACCAATCAGAGCACAGAGCTCCGAAAGTTTACCTTTTATGGCTAGAGC
CGGGTATGTGCCGTCATATAAAAGAGCGCGCCCAGCTTTTCAGCCTCACTTTGAGCTCCTCCACACGCAG
CTAGTGCGGAATATCATCTGCTTGTAACCCATTCTCTTAAGTCGACAACCCCCCAAACCCAAGGTGAGTT
GGTTTTACAGTTTTTAAGCGTTTAATTATAGTTTCTATCTATTAATGTTAAGTAAAATGTGTAAATGGAT
AAATATGATTTGATGAAGTCTTTAGACAGTTCATAACGGTCTCTTTGTAGTTATCTACTAGGTTTGATTT
ATAAGTGGTGGTTCTTTTGATAATCTATGTTACATTTAATAAATATTGGCTGTATCTTAACTTTTTTGTA
GCGTTAGTGGATGTGGCAGGTGAGAATGTCGGTAATTTAACGTGACCAGTCGTAGGCACGACATTGAACA
TTGAATAGGCCGGTGTGAAATGGGTGTTAAGTCTTAATATAAAGTTGTGTTCTGGCTAATCTCTCTTTAA
CAGCCATAAATGTGATTTTTAACTACAGTTTTGAGGGTGCTGGTGAGCATGTTGCACACTTGATGGATAG
CCGGCATGGGAAGTTCTTTGTGCAGGCAGTGCTGCAGCAGGGTGTGACCTACTTTAGCTAGCCGGCTAAC
CAGCTCTCATCTGATGTAACGTAAACCCCATCAATCTAACATCGGCTCATTCGTGCTTTATAAGATCGAA
GATCTTGTTATTAGTAACGGGTATTGGCATTTAGTTTTAACTTGGTTAATTTTCTTTTTGTTATGTGTTC
TATTTAAATGTAGCCTGCAGCCCCCTCTGTCTTTAATGAAGCTGAAGATTAACGTTAACGTTAGTGAAGT
GTTGTATCCGCTATGAAAGATTTGAATTTTAGAGGTGTGGTCCACTTTAATAACGGCTGCGGAGTTCTCT
GGCTGCACTTCAGCCGCTGTGACTGTCGAAGCAGAGCCCATCAGTTTTTCAGGATCTCGGTGATTTTTGA
GGCTAGACTATGAACTGAACCGACTGAGAGTGACCGTCCAGAAATGCTTTAGTGTGAAGTCTCCGCTCAC
GAGGAGTCCGTGGACTGACTGCAGATCTGTGACGCAGTAACACCCGGCGGCAGACACCCGTTGAAATGCG
GTTGTGTAATTGATCGCAGGCGAGGGTGGAAGAGGATGTGAAACTTCATTTGTGTAAAATTTAGGGAGTG
GTCCTGGTGTGATGAATGTCGAAATCTGTTCCTTTTTACTGAGCCCTACGACTCTGGCTGAGTGCCACAC
CGCCGGCAGCCGCAAAGCGGCTCAAACCATTGCCTTTTATGGTAATAATGAGAGAATGCAGAGGGACTTC
CTTTGTCTGGCATATCTGAGGCGCGCGCTGTCACTAGCGCCCACCAGCGGTCAGACTGTAGAATGCAGAG
CAAAACAGGAAGTTGACTCCAGATGGTCACATGCTTGCTGAAACGCCTCTCCCTGGCAGCAGTGCAATTC
TAACAGTTTCCCTTTCTTTTACAGTTCAGCCATCCTAGGCCTATTTAGGTGACACTATAGAAGAGTACAA
GCTACTTGTTCTTTTTGCAGGATCCGCCACCATGGCTCCTAAGAAGATAATTGGTTCACAGGATTCAACT
CCAGTGCCATCTCCTCCTGTGGACGTTGCCACGTTCCTTGCTTTCCCATCACCAGAGAAGCTGCTGCGGC
TAGGGCCAAAGTGTTCTGTGCTGATAGCTCAGCAGACAGATACATCTGATGTAGAGAAAGTAGTTACAGC
TCTCTTAAGGATATCTTCAGTCTTCAAAGATGAAGCCCAAGTAAAAACAGCAGTGCATGAAACAGCAGAT
GCCTTGATGAAAAAAGCCTTCTCTTCCGCCACATTTAATTCAGATGCATTCATCACAAGACTCTTGATCC
ACATGGGGCTACTTAAGAGTGAAGAGAAGATCAAAGCTGTCCCGAGCCTCTATGGTATTCTTATGACTTT
GAATCATATGGTCCAGCAGGATTATTTCCCTAAATCACTGGCCCCAGTTCTCTCTGCTTTTGTCACAAAA
CCAAACCGTGCTCTCGACTCCTGTTCCTTTGCCCGCCACATGCTTTTACAAACCCTCCACCAGCTGGGCG
CCGCTGCAATGGTGAGCAAGGGCGAGGAGCTGTTCACCGGGGTGGTGCCCATCCTGGTCGAGCTGGACGG
CGACGTAAACGGCCACAAGTTCAGCGTGTCCGGCGAGGGCGAGGGCGATGCCACCTACGGCAAGCTGACC
CTGAAGTTCATCTGCACCACCGGCAAGCTGCCCGTGCCCTGGCCCACCCTCGTGACCACCCTGACCTGGG
GCGTGCAGTGCTTCGCCCGCTACCCCGACCACATGAAGCAGCACGACTTCTTCAAGTCCGCCATGCCCGA
AGGCTACGTCCAGGAGCGCACCATCTTCTTCAAGGACGACGGCAACTACAAGACCCGCGCCGAGGTGAAG
TTCGAGGGCGACACCCTGGTGAACCGCATCGAGCTGAAGGGCATCGACTTCAAGGAGGACGGCAACATCC
TGGGGCACAAGCTGGAGTACAACGCCATCAGCGACAACGTCTATATCACCGCCGACAAGCAGAAGAACGG
CATCAAGGCCAACTTCAAGATCCGCCACAACATCGAGGACGGCAGCGTGCAGCTCGCCGACCACTACCAG
CAGAACACCCCCATCGGCGACGGCCCCGTGCTGCTGCCCGACAACCACTACCTGAGCACCCAGTCCAAGC
TGAGCAAAGACCCCAACGAGAAGCGCGATCACATGGTCCTGCTGGAGTTCGTGACCGCCGCCGGGATCAC
TCTCGGCATGGACGAGCTGTACAAGGGTGGAGAGAACCTGTACTTCCAGTTCATGGCTGGTGGCCTGAAT
GACATCTTTGAGGCCCAGAAGATCGAGTGGCATGAGGGCGCCTAATAATGAATTCATACGTATCCGGACT
CCCTATAGTGAGTCGTATTAACCGGTGATCCAGACATGATAAGATACATTGATGAGTTTGGACAAACCAC
AACTAGAATGCAGTGAAAAAAATGCTTTATTTGTGAAATTTGTGATGCTATTGCTTTATTTGTAACCATT
ATAAGCTGCAATAAACAAGTTAACAACAACAATTGCATTCATTTTATGTTTCAGGTTCAGGGGGAGGTGT
GGGAGGTTTTTTGATATCCCGGGTTTAAACGCATGCAGATCTAATACTCAAGTACAATTTTAATGGAGTA
CTTTTTTACTTTTACTCAAGTAAGATTCTAGCCAGATACTTTTACTTTTAATTGAGTAAAATTTTCCCTA
AGTACTTGTACTTTCACTTGAGTAAAATTTTTGAGTACTTTTTACACCTCTGTCAAGAACCATATGCCGG
TACCCAATCGCCCTATAGGACGTCGTATTACGCGCGCTCACTGGCCGTCGTTTTACAACGTCGTGACTGG
GAAAACCCTGGCGTTACCCAACTTAATCGCCTTGCAGCACATCCCCCTTTCGCCAGCTGGCGTAATAGCG
AAGAGGCCCGCACCGATCGCCCTTCCCAACAGTTGCGCAGCCTGAATGGCGAATGGG
[124 nt withheld, positions 6428-6551]
C
[91 nt withheld, positions 6553-6643]
A
[49 nt withheld, positions 6645-6693]
CCTTTGACGTTGGAGTCCACGTTCTTT
[37 nt withheld, positions 6721-6757]
ACCCTATCTCGGTCTATTCTTTTGATTTATAAGGGATTTTGCCGATTTCGGCCTATTGGTTAAAAAATGA
GCTGATTTAACAAAAATTTAACGCGAATTTTAACAAAATATTAACGCTTACAATTTAGGTGGCACTTTTC
GGGGAAATGTGCGCGGAACCCCTATTTGTTTATTTTTCTAAATACATTCAAATATGTATCCGCTCATGAG
ACAATAACCCTGATAAATGCTTCAATAATATTGAAAAAGGAAGAGTATGAGTATTCAACATTTCCGTGTC
GCCCTTATTCCCTTTTTTGCGGCATTTTGCCTTCCTGTTTTTGCTCACCCAGAAACGCTGGTGAAAGTAA
AAGATGCTGAAGATCAGTTGGGTGCACGAGTGGGTTACATCGAACTGGATCTCAACAGCGGTAAGATCCT
TGAGAGTTTTCGCCCCGAAGAACGTTTTCCAATGATGAGCACTTTTAAAGTTCTGCTATGTGGCGCGGTA
TTATCCCGTATTGACGCCGGGCAAGAGCAACTCGGTCGCCGCATACACTATTCTCAGAATGACTTGGTTG
AGTACTCACCAGTCACAGAAAAGCATCTTACGGATGGCATGACAGTAAGAGAATTATGCAGTGCTGCCAT
AACCATGAGTGATAACACTGCGGCCAACTTACTTCTGACAACGATCGGAGGACCGAAGGAGCTAACCGCT
TTTTTGCACAACATGGGGGATCATGTAACTCGCCTTGATCGTTGGGAACCGGAGCTGAATGAAGCCATAC
CAAACGACGAGCGTGACACCACGATGCCTGTAGCAATGGCAACAACGTTGCGCAAACTATTAACTGGCGA
ACTACTTACTCTAGCTTCCCGGCAACAATTAATAGACTGGATGGAGGCGGATAAAGTTGCAGGACCACTT
CTGCGCTCGGCCCTTCCGGCTGGCT
Features (pLannotate 1.2.2; 17 found; start..end, strand, type, name):
    353..941     +  rep_origin     ori: high-copy-number ColE1/pMB1/pBR322/pUC origin of replication
   1124..1216    +  CDS            lacI (fragment): lac repressor; lacI; The lac repressor binds to the lac operator to inhibit transcription in E. coli. This inhibition can be relieved by adding lactose or isopropyl-β-D-thiogalactopyranoside (IPTG).
   1229..1250    +  protein_bind   CAP binding site: CAP binding activates transcription in the presence of cAMP. E. coli catabolite activator protein
   1265..1295    +  promoter       lac promoter: promoter for the E. coli lac operon
   1303..1319    +  protein_bind   lac operator: The lac repressor binds to the lac operator to inhibit transcription in E. coli. This inhibition can be relieved by adding lactose or isopropyl-β-D-thiogalactopyranoside (IPTG). lac repressor encoded by lacI
   1364..1382    +  promoter       T3 promoter: promoter for bacteriophage T3 RNA polymerase
   1395..1435    +  misc_feature   MCS (fragment): pBluescript multiple cloning site
   2840..2864    +  promoter       chicken β-actin promoter (fragment): contains a 21-bp deletion relative to the standard chicken β-actin promoter
   4383..4401    +  promoter       SP6 promoter: promoter for bacteriophage SP6 RNA polymerase
   4433..4963    +  CDS            RANGAP1 (fragment): RAGP1_HUMAN - Also known as KIAA1835, SD. Experimental evidence at protein level: Swiss-Prot protein existence level 1. GTPase activator for RAN (PubMed:8146159, PubMed:8896452, PubMed:16428860). Converts cytoplasmic GTP-bound RAN to GDP-bound RAN, which is essential for RAN-mediated nuclear import and export (PubMed:8896452, PubMed:27160050). Mediates dissociation of cargo from nuclear export complexes containing XPO1, RAN and RANBP2 after nuclear export (PubMed:27160050). From Homo sapiens (Human).
   4979..5695    +  CDS            mCerulean: mCerulean is a basic (constitutively fluorescent) cyan fluorescent protein published in 2005, derived from Aequorea victoria. It is reported to be a very rapidly-maturing monomer.
   5812..5830    -  promoter       T7 promoter: promoter for bacteriophage T7 RNA polymerase
   5837..5971    -  polyA_signal   SV40 poly(A) signal: SV40 polyadenylation signal
   6268..6423    +  CDS            lacZα (fragment): LacZα fragment of β-galactosidase; lacZ fragment
   6428..6856    +  rep_origin     f1 ori (sequence partly withheld): f1 bacteriophage origin of replication; arrow indicates direction of (+) strand synthesis
   6909..7013    +  promoter       AmpR promoter: bla
   7014..182     +  CDS            AmpR (across the origin): β-lactamase; bla; confers resistance to ampicillin, carbenicillin, and related antibiotics
