[The description below was written by a language model from this plasmid's Addgene catalogue record and pLannotate feature annotations shown in this document.]
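Description:
pMTB2-RanGAP-Cerulean-Avi is a 7.7 kb Tol2 transposon plasmid built on the pMT backbone for making transgenic zebrafish in a "biotagging" system. It is propagated in E. coli as a high-copy plasmid through a ColE1/pUC-type origin and selected with ampicillin (AmpR/bla). The backbone also carries an f1 origin and pBluescript-derived remnants: lac promoter/operator, lacZα and lacI fragments, a partial multiple cloning site and a T3 promoter. According to the catalogue entry, the expression cassette is flanked by Tol2 sequences, which allow transposase-mediated integration into the genome. These arms were not picked up in the automated feature table, and most of the promoter region is likewise unannotated apart from a short match to a chicken β-actin promoter fragment.

The payload is a roughly 1.36 kb fusion driven by the beta-actin2 promoter, which typically gives broad expression. It consists of the carboxy-terminal domain of chicken Ran GTPase-activating protein 1 (annotated by homology to human RANGAP1), followed by the cyan fluorescent protein Cerulean and a C-terminal Avi tag, and is terminated by an SV40 polyadenylation signal. SP6 and T7 promoters flank the insert and serve as sequencing primer sites. The RanGAP1 C-terminal domain generally targets fusions to the nuclear envelope, Cerulean reports expression and localisation, and the Avi peptide is a substrate for site-specific biotinylation by the BirA biotin ligase. No BirA is encoded here, so it would have to be supplied from a separate construct. The associated work concerns biotagging of specific zebrafish cell populations to examine their nuclear transcriptomes. This fits use of the construct as a nuclear-tagging component, in which biotinylated nuclei could be captured on streptavidin.
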