Addgene plasmid #80068: pMTB2-RanGAP-Cerulean-Avi
Purpose: Beta-actin2 promoter driving C-term Avi-tagged protein containing Cerulean protein fused to the carboxy-terminal domain of avian Ran GTPase-activating protein 1 (RanGap1); flanked by Tol2 sequences
Depositing lab: Tatjana Sauka-Spengler. Depositing organization: University of Oxford. Publication: Biotagging of Specific Cell Populations in Zebrafish Reveals Gene Regulatory Logic Encoded in the Nuclear Transcriptome. Trinh LA, Chong-Morrison V, Gavriouchkina D, Hochgreb-Hagele T, Senanayake U, Fraser SE, Sauka-Spengler T. Cell Rep. 2017 Apr 11;19(2):425-440. doi: 10.1016/j.celrep.2017.03.045. PubMed 28402863.
Backbone
  Vector backbone: pMT
  Backbone size w/o insert (bp): 6332
  Total vector size (bp): 7692
  Vector type: Bacterial Expression ; zebrafish biotagging
Growth in bacteria
  Bacterial resistance: Ampicillin, 100 μg/mL
  Growth temperature: 37°C
  Growth strain: DH5alpha
  Copy number: High Copy
Gene/Insert
  Gene/Insert name: Cerulean protein fused to the carboxy-terminal domain of avian Ran GTPase-activating protein 1 (RanGap1)
  Species: G. gallus (chicken)
  Insert size (bp): 1360
  GenBank ID: NM_001006237.1
  Entrez Gene: RANGAP1
  Promoter: Beta-actin2
  Tag / fusion protein: Avi (C terminal on insert)
  Cloning method: Gibson Cloning
  Sequencing primers: 5′ atttaggtgacactatagaagag; 3′ taatacgactcactatagggag
Terms and licenses: Academic/Nonprofit Terms; Industry Terms: Not Available to Industry
How to cite: pMTB2-RanGAP-Cerulean-Avi was a gift from Tatjana Sauka-Spengler (Addgene plasmid # 80068 ; http://n2t.net/addgene:80068 ; RRID:Addgene_80068)
