>Addgene plasmid #80068 | pMTB2-RanGAP-Cerulean-Avi | addgene partial sequence | sequence record 157446 | SP6 5'-ATTTAGGTGACACTATAG-3'
CAGGATCCGCCACCATGGCTCCTAAGAAGATAATTGGTTCACAGGATTCAACTCCAGTGCCATCTCCTCC
TGTGGACGTTGCCACGTTCCTTGCTTTCCCATCACCAGAGAAGCTGCTGCGGCTAGGGCCAAAGTGTTCT
GTGCTGATAGCTCAGCAGACAGATACATCTGATGTAGAGAAAGTAGTTACAGCTCTCTTAAGGATATCTT
CAGTCTTCAAAGATGAAGCCCAAGTAAAAACAGCAGTGCATGAAACAGCAGATGCCTTGATGAAAAAAGC
CTTCTCTTCCGCCACATTTAATTCAGATGCATTCATCACAAGACTCTTGATCCACATGGGGCTACTTAAG
AGTGAAGAGAAGATCAAAGCTGTCCCGAGCCTCTATGGTATTCTTATGACTTTGAATCATATGGTCCAGC
AGGATTATTTCCCTAAATCACTGGCCCCAGTTCTCTCTGCTTTTGTCACAAAACCAAACCGTGCTCTCGA
CTCCTGTTCCTTTGCCCGCCACATGCTTTTACAAACCCTCCACCAGCTGGGCGCCGCTGCAATGGTGAGC
AAGGGCGAGGAGCTGTTCACCGGGGTGGTGCCCATCCTGGTCGAGCTGGACGGCGACGTAAACGGCCACA
AGTTCAGCGTGTCCGGCGAGGGCGAGGGCGATGCCACCTACGGCAAGCTGACCCTGAAGTTCATCTGCAC
CACCGGCAAGCTGCCCGTGCCCTGGCCCACCCTCGTGACCACCCTGACCTGGGGCGTGCAGTGCTTCGCC
CGCTACCCCGACCACATGAAGCAGCACGACTTCTTCAAGTCCGCCATGCCCGAAGGCTACGTCCAGGAGC
GCACCATCTTCTTCAAGGACGACGGCAACTACAAGACCCGCGCCGAGGTGAAGTTCGAGGGCGACACCCT
GGTGAACCGCATCGAGCTGAA
