>Addgene plasmid #80068 | pMTB2-RanGAP-Cerulean-Avi | addgene partial sequence | sequence record 157447 | EBV-rev 5'-GTGGTTTGTCCAAACTCATC-3'
GGTTAATACGACTCACTATAGGGAGTCCGGATACGTATGAATTCATTATTAGGCGCCCTCATGCCACTCG
ATCTTCTGGGCCTCAAAGATGTCATTCAGGCCACCAGCCATGAACTGGAAGTACAGGTTCTCTCCACCCT
TGTACAGCTCGTCCATGCCGAGAGTGATCCCGGCGGCGGTCACGAACTCCAGCAGGACCATGTGATCGCG
CTTCTCGTTGGGGTCTTTGCTCAGCTTGGACTGGGTGCTCAGGTAGTGGTTGTCGGGCAGCAGCACGGGG
CCGTCGCCGATGGGGGTGTTCTGCTGGTAGTGGTCGGCGAGCTGCACGCTGCCGTCCTCGATGTTGTGGC
GGATCTTGAAGTTGGCCTTGATGCCGTTCTTCTGCTTGTCGGCGGTGATATAGACGTTGTCGCTGATGGC
GTTGTACTCCAGCTTGTGCCCCAGGATGTTGCCGTCCTCCTTGAAGTCGATGCCCTTCAGCTCGATGCGG
TTCACCAGGGTGTCGCCCTCGAACTTCACCTCGGCGCGGGTCTTGTAGTTGCCGTCGTCCTTGAAGAAGA
TGGTGCGCTCCTGGACGTAGCCTTCGGGCATGGCGGACTTGAAGAAGTCGTGCTGCTTCATGTGGTCGGG
GTAGCGGGCGAAGCACTGCACGCCCCAGGTCAGGGTGGTCACGAGGGTGGGCCAGGGCACGGGCAGCTTG
CCGGTGGTGCAGATGAACTTCAGGGTCAGCTTGCCGTAGGTGGCATCGCCCTCGCCCTCGCCGGACACGC
TGAACTTGTGGCCGTTTACGTCGCCGTCCAGCTCGACCAGGATGGGCACCACCCCGGTGAACAGCTCCTC
GCCCTTGCTCACCATTGCAGCGGCGCCCAGCTGGTGGAGGGTTTGTAAAAGCATGTGGCGGGCAAAGGAA
CAGGAGTCGAGAGCACGGTTTGG
